>Addgene plasmid #204407 | pET28C-mCherry-53BP1LCD | addgene full sequence | sequence record 403604 | Addgene NGS Result
GTACAAGGGTGCGCCTGGTTCTGCAGGCTCCGCAGCTGGCGGATCGGGGATCGGTGAGAAACCAGTCAGT
GCTCCTGGGGATGATACAGAGTCGCTCCATAGCCAGGGAGAAGAAGAGTTTGATATGCCTCAGCCTCCAC
ATGGCCATGTCTTACATCGTCACATGAGAACAATCCGGGAAGTACGCACACTTGTCACTCGTGTCATTAC
AGATGTGTATTATGTGGATGGAACAGAAGTAGAAAGAAAAGTAACTGAGGAGACTGAAGAGCCAATTGTA
GAGTGTCAGGAGTGTGAAACTGAAGTTTCCCCTTCACAGACTGGGGGCTCCTCAGGTGACCTGGGGGATA
TCAGCTCCTTCTCCTCCAAGGCATCCAGCTTACACCGCACATCAAGTGGGACAAGTCTCTCAGCTATGCA
CAGCAGTGGAAGCTCAGGGAAAGGAGCCGGACCACTCAGAGGGAAAACCAGCGGGACAGAACCCGCAGAT
TTTGCCTTACCCAGCTCCCGAGGAGGCCCAGGAAAACTGAGTCCTAGAAAAGGGGTCAGTCAGACAGGGA
CGCCAGTGTGTGAGGAGGATGGTGATGCAGGCCTTGGCATCAGACAGGGAGGGAAGGCTCCAGTCACGCC
TCGTGGGCGTGGGCGAAGGGGCCGCCCACCTTCTCGGACCACTGGAACCAGAGAAACAGCTGTGCCTGGC
CCCTTGGGCATAGAGGACATTTCACCTAACTTGTCACCAGATGATAAATCCTTCAGCCGTGTCGTGCCCC
GAGTGCCAGACTCCACCAGACGAACAGATGTGGGTGCTGGTGCTTTGCGTCGTAGTGACTCTCCAGAAAT
TCCTTTCCAGGCTGCTGCTGGCCCTTCTGATGGCTTAGATGCCTCCTCTCCAGGAAATAGCTTTGTAGGG
CTCCGTGTTGTAGCCAAGTGGTCATCCAATGGCTACTTTTACTCTGGGAAAATCACACGAGATGTCGGAG
CTGGGAAGTATAAATTGCTCTTTGATGATGGGTACGAATGTGATGTGTTGGGCAAAGACATTCTGTTATG
TGACCCCATCCCGCTGGACACTGAAGTGACGGCCCTCTCGGAGGATGAGTATTTCAGTGCAGGAGTGGTG
AAAGGACATAGGAAGGAGTCTGGGGAACTGTACTACAGCATTGAAAAAGAAGGCCAAAGAAAGTGGTATA
AGCGAATGGCTGTCATCCTGTCCTTGGAGCAAGGAAACAGACTGAGAGAGCAGTATGGGCTTGGCCCCTA
TGAAGCAGTAACACCTCTTACAAAGGCAGCAGATATCAGCTTAGACAATTTGGTGGAAGGGAAGCGGAAA
CGGCGCAGTAACGTCAGCTCCCCAGCCACCCCTACTGCCTCCAGTAGCAGCAGCACAACCCCTACCCGAA
AGATCACAGAAAGTCCTCGTGCCTCCATGGGAGTTCTCTCAGGCAAAAGAAAACTTATCACTTCTGAAGA
GGAACGGTCCCCTGCCAAGCGAGGTCGCAAGTCTGCCACAGTAAAACCTGGTGCAGTAGGGGCAGGAGAG
TTTGTGAGCCCCTGTGAGAGTGGAGACAACACCGGTGAACCCTCTGCCCTGGAAGAGCAGAGAGGGCCTT
TGCCTCTCAACAAGACCTTGTTTCTGGGCTACGCATTTCTCCTTACCATGGCCACAACCAGTGACAAGTT
GGCCAGCCGCTCCAAACTGCCAGATGGTCCTACAGGAAGCAGTGAAGAAGAGGAGGAATTTTTGGAAATT
CCTCCTTTCAACAAGCAGTATACAGAATCCCAGCTTCGAGCAGGAGCTGGCTATATCCTTGAAGATTTCA
ATGAAGCCCAGTGTAACACAGCTTACCAGTGTCTTCTAATTGCGGATCAGCATTGTCGAACCCGGAAGTA
CTTCCTGTGCCTTGCCAGTGGGATTCCTTGTGTGTCTCATGTCTGGGTCCATGATAGTTGCCATGCCAAC
CAGCTCCAGAACTACCGTAATTATCTGTTGCCAGCTGGGTACAGCCTTGAGGAGCAAAGAATTCTGGACT
GGCAACCCCGTGAA
[318 nt withheld, positions 2045-2362]
TAGTCGAGCACCACCACCACCACCACTGAGATCCGGCTGCTAACAAAGCCCGAAAGGAAGCTGAGTTGGC
TGCTGCCACCGCTGAGCAATAACTAGCATAACCCCTTGGGGCCTCTAAACGGGTCTTGAGGGGTTTTTTG
CTGAAAGGAGGAACTATATCCGGATTGGCGAATGGG
[124 nt withheld, positions 2539-2662]
C
[91 nt withheld, positions 2664-2754]
A
[49 nt withheld, positions 2756-2804]
CCTTTGACGTTGGAGTCCACGTTCTTT
[37 nt withheld, positions 2832-2868]
ACCCTATCTCGGTCTATTCTTTTGATTTATAAGGGATTTTGCCGATTTCGGCCTATTGGTTAAAAAATGA
GCTGATTTAACAAAAATTTAACGCGAATTTTAACAAAATATTAACGCTTACAATTTAGGTGGCACTTTTC
GGGGAAATGTGCGCGGAACCCCTATTTGTTTATTTTTCTAAATACATTCAAATATGTATCCGCTCATGAA
TTAATTCTTAGAAAAACTCATCGAGCATCAAATGAAACTGCAATTTATTCATATCAGGATTATCAATACC
ATATTTTTGAAAAAGCCGTTTCTGTAATGAAGGAGAAAACTCACCGAGGCAGTTCCATAGGATGGCAAGA
TCCTGGTATCGGTCTGCGATTCCGACTCGTCCAACATCAATACAACCTATTAATTTCCCCTCGTCAAAAA
TAAGGTTATCAAGTGAGAAATCACCATGAGTGACGACTGAATCCGGTGAGAATGGCAAAAGTTTATGCAT
TTCTTTCCAGACTTGTTCAACAGGCCAGCCATTACGCTCGTCATCAAAATCACTCGCATCAACCAAACCG
TTATTCATTCGTGATTGCGCCTGAGCGAGACGAAATACGCGATCGCTGTTAAAAGGACAATTACAAACAG
GAATCGAATGCAACCGGCGCAGGAACACTGCCAGCGCATCAACAATATTTTCACCTGAATCAGGATATTC
TTCTAATACCTGGAATGCTGTTTTCCCGGGGATCGCAGTGGTGAGTAACCATGCATCATCAGGAGTACGG
ATAAAATGCTTGATGGTCGGAAGAGGCATAAATTCCGTCAGCCAGTTTAGTCTGACCATCTCATCTGTAA
CATCATTGGCAACGCTACCTTTGCCATGTTTCAGAAACAACTCTGGCGCATCGGGCTTCCCATACAATCG
ATAGATTGTCGCACCTGATTGCCCGACATTATCGCGAGCCCATTTATACCCATATAAATCAGCATCCATG
TTGGAATTTAATCGCGGCCTAGAGCAAGACGTTTCCCGTTGAATATGGCTCATAACACCCCTTGTATTAC
TGTTTATGTAAGCAGACAGTTTTATTGTTCATGACCAAAATCCCTTAACGTGAGTTTTCGTTCCACTGAG
CGTCAGACCCCGTAGAAAAGATCAAAGGATCTTCTTGAGATCCTTTTTTTCTGCGCGTAATCTGCTGCTT
GCAAACAAAAAAACCACCGCTACCAGCGGTGGTTTGTTTGCCGGATCAAGAGCTACCAACTCTTTTTCCG
AAGGTAACTGGCTTCAGCAGAGCGCAGATACCAAATACTGTCCTTCTAGTGTAGCCGTAGTTAGGCCACC
ACTTCAAGAACTCTGTAGCACCGCCTACATACCTCGCTCTGCTAATCCTGTTACCAGTGGCTGCTGCCAG
TGGCGATAAGTCGTGTCTTACCGGGTTGGACTCAAGACGATAGTTACCGGATAAGGCGCAGCGGTCGGGC
TGAACGGGGGGTTCGTGCACACAGCCCAGCTTGGAGCGAACGACCTACACCGAACTGAGATACCTACAGC
GTGAGCTATGAGAAAGCGCCACGCTTCCCGAAGGGAGAAAGGCGGACAGGTATCCGGTAAGCGGCAGGGT
CGGAACAGGAGAGCGCACGAGGGAGCTTCCAGGGGGAAACGCCTGGTATCTTTATAGTCCTGTCGGGTTT
CGCCACCTCTGACTTGAGCGTCGATTTTTGTGATGCTCGTCAGGGGGGCGGAGCCTATGGAAAAACGCCA
GCAACGCGGCCTTTTTACGGTTCCTGGCCTTTTGCTGGCCTTTTGCTCACATGTTCTTTCCTGCGTTATC
CCCTGATTCTGTGGATAACCGTATTACCGCCTTTGAGTGAGCTGATACCGCTCGCCGCAGCCGAACGACC
GAGCGCAGCGAGTCAGTGAGCGAGGAAGCGGAAGAGCGCCTGATGCGGTATTTTCTCCTTACGCATCTGT
GCGGTATTTCACACCGCAATGGTGCACTCTCAGTACAATCTGCTCTGATGCCGCATAGTTAAGCCAGTAT
ACACTCCGCTATCGCTACGTGACTGGGTCATGGCTGCGCCCCGACACCCGCCAACACCCGCTGACGCGCC
CTGACGGGCTTGTCTGCTCCCGGCATCCGCTTACAGACAAGCTGTGACCGTCTCCGGGAGCTGCATGTGT
CAGAGGTTTTCACCGTCATCACCGAAACGCGCGAGGCAGCTGCGGTAAAGCTCATCAGCGTGGTCGTGAA
GCGATTCACAGATGTCTGCCTGTTCATCCGCGTCCAGCTCGTTGAGTTTCTCCAGAAGCGTTAATGTCTG
GCTTCTGATAAAGCGGGCCATGTTAAGGGCGGTTTTTTCCTGTTTGGTCACTGATGCCTCCGTGTAAGGG
GGATTTCTGTTCATGGGGGTAATGATACCGATGAAACGAGAGAGGATGCTCACGATACGGGTTACTGATG
ATGAACATGCCCGGTTACTGGAACGTTGTGAGGGTAAACAACTGGCGGTATGGATGCGGCGGGACCAGAG
AAAAATCACTCAGGGTCAATGCCAGCGCTTCGTTAATACAGATGTAGGTGTTCCACAGGGTAGCCAGCAG
CATCCTGCGATGCAGATCCGGAACATAATGGTGCAGGGCGCTGACTTCCGCGTTTCCAGACTTTACGAAA
CACGGAAACCGAAGACCATTCATGTTGTTGCTCAGGTCGCAGACGTTTTGCAGCAGCAGTCGCTTCACGT
TCGCTCGCGTATCGGTGATTCATTCTGCTAACCAGTAAGGCAACCCCGCCAGCCTAGCCGGGTCCTCAAC
GACAGGAGCACGATCATGCGCACCCGTGGGGCCGCCATGCCGGCGATAATGGCCTGCTTCTCGCCGAAAC
GTTTGGTGGCGGGACCAGTGACGAAGGCTTGAGCGAGGGCGTGCAAGATTCCGAATACCGCAAGCGACAG
GCCGATCATCGTCGCGCTCCAGCGAAAGCGGTCCTCGCCGAAAATGACCCAGAGCGCTGCCGGCACCTGT
CCTACGAGTTGCATGATAAAGAAGACAGTCATAAGTGCGGCGACGATAGTCATGCCCCGCGCCCACCGGA
AGGAGCTGACTGGGTTGAAGGCTCTCAAGGGCATCGGTCGAGATCCCGGTGCCTAATGAGTGAGCTAACT
TACATTAATTGCGTTGCGCTCACTGCCCGCTTTCCAGTCGGGAAACCTGTCGTGCCAGCTGCATTAATGA
ATCGGCCAACGCGCGGGGAGAGGCGGTTTGCGTATTGGGCGCCAGGGTGGTTTTTCTTTTCACCAGTGAG
ACGGGCAACAGCTGATTGCCCTTCACCGCCTGGCCCTGAGAGAGTTGCAGCAAGCGGTCCACGCTGGTTT
GCCCCAGCAGGCGAAAATCCTGTTTGATGGTGGTTAACGGCGGGATATAACATGAGCTGTCTTCGGTATC
GTCGTATCCCACTACCGAGATATCCGCACCAACGCGCAGCCCGGACTCGGTAATGGCGCGCATTGCGCCC
AGCGCCATCTGATCGTTGGCAACCAGCATCGCAGTGGGAACGATGCCCTCATTCAGCATTTGCATGGTTT
GTTGAAAACCGGACATGGCACTCCAGTCGCCTTCCCGTTCCGCTATCGGCTGAATTTGATTGCGAGTGAG
ATATTTATGCCAGCCAGCCAGACGCAGACGCGCCGAGACAGAACTTAATGGGCCCGCTAACAGCGCGATT
TGCTGGTGACCCAATGCGACCAGATGCTCCACGCCCAGTCGCGTACCGTCTTCATGGGAGAAAATAATAC
TGTTGATGGGTGTCTGGTCAGAGACATCAAGAAATAACGCCGGAACATTAGTGCAGGCAGCTTCCACAGC
AATGGCATCCTGGTCATCCAGCGGATAGTTAATGATCAGCCCACTGACGCGTTGCGCGAGAAGATTGTGC
ACCGCCGCTTTACAGGCTTCGACGCCGCTTCGTTCTACCATCGACACCACCACGCTGGCACCCAGTTGAT
CGGCGCGAGATTTAATCGCCGCGACAATTTGCGACGGCGCGTGCAGGGCCAGACTGGAGGTGGCAACGCC
AATCAGCAACGACTGTTTGCCCGCCAGTTGTTGTGCCACGCGGTTGGGAATGTAATTCAGCTCCGCCATC
GCCGCTTCCACTTTTTCCCGCGTTTTCGCAGAAACGTGGCTGGCCTGGTTCACCACGCGGGAAACGGTCT
GATAAGAGACACCGGCATACTCTGCGACATCGTATAACGTTACTGGTTTCACATTCACCACCCTGAATTG
ACTCTCTTCCGGGCGCTATCATGCCATACCGCGAAAGGTTTTGCGCCATTCGATGGTGTCCGGGATCTCG
ACGCTCTCCCTTATGCGACTCCTGCATTAGGAAGCAGCCCAGTAGTAGGTTGAGGCCGTTGAGCACCGCC
GCCGCAAGGAATGGTGCATGCAAGGAGATGGCGCCCAACAGTCCCCCGGCCACGGGGCCTGCCACCATAC
CCACGCCGAAACAAGCGCTCATGAGCCCGAAGTGGCGAGCCCGATCTTCCCCATCGGTGATGTCGGCGAT
ATAGGCGCCAGCAACCGCACCTGTGGCGCCGGTGATGCCGGCCACGATGCGTCCGGCGTAGAGGATCGAG
ATCTCGATCCCGCGAAATTAATACGACTCACTATAGGGGAATTGTGAGCGGATAACAATTCCCCTCTAGA
AATAATTTTGTTTAACTTTAAGAAGGAGATATACCATGGGCAGCAGCCATCATCATCATCATCACAGCAG
CGGCCTGGTGCCGCGCGGCAGCCATATGGCTAGCATGACTGGTGGACAGCAAATGGGTCGGATCATGGTG
AGCAAGGGCGAGGAGGATAACATGGCCATCATCAAGGAGTTCATGCGCTTCAAGGTGCACATGGAGGGCT
CCGTGAACGGCCACGAGTTCGAGATCGAGGGCGAGGGCGAGGGCCGCCCCTACGAGGGCACCCAGACCGC
CAAGCTGAAGGTGACCAAGGGTGGCCCCCTGCCCTTCGCCTGGGACATCCTGTCCCCTCAGTTCATGTAC
GGCTCCAAGGCCTACGTGAAGCACCCCGCCGACATCCCCGACTACTTGAAGCTGTCCTTCCCCGAGGGCT
TCAAGTGGGAGCGCGTGATGAACTTCGAGGACGGCGGCGTGGTGACCGTGACCCAGGACTCCTCCCTGCA
GGACGGCGAGTTCATCTACAAGGTGAAGCTGCGCGGCACCAACTTCCCCTCCGACGGCCCCGTAATGCAG
AAGAAGACCATGGGCTGGGAGGCCTCCTCCGAGCGGATGTACCCCGAGGACGGCGCCCTGAAGGGCGAGA
TCAAGCAGAGGCTGAAGCTGAAGGACGGCGGCCACTACGACGCTGAGGTCAAGACCACCTACAAGGCCAA
GAAGCCCGTGCAGCTGCCCGGCGCCTACAACGTCAACATCAAGTTGGACATCACCTCCCACAACGAGGAC
TACACCATCGTGGAACAGTACGAACGCGCCGAGGGCCGCCACTCCACCGGCGGCATGGACGAGCT
Features (pLannotate 1.2.2; 23 found; start..end, strand, type, name):
     47..2362    +  CDS            TP53BP1 (fragment) (sequence partly withheld): TP53B_HUMAN - Experimental evidence at protein level: Swiss-Prot protein existence level 1. Double-strand break (DSB) repair protein involved in response to DNA damage, telomere dynamics and class-switch recombination (CSR) during antibody genesis (PubMed:12364621, PubMed:22553214, PubMed:23333306, PubMed:17190600, PubMed:21144835, PubMed:28241136). Plays a key role in the repair of double-strand DNA breaks (DSBs) in response to DNA damage by promoting non-homologous end joining (NHEJ)- mediated repair of DSBs and specifically counteracting the function of the homologous recombination (HR) rep
   2371..2388    +  CDS            9xHis (fragment): 9xHis affinity tag
   2398..2447    +  CDS            SET1 (fragment): solubility-enhancement tag derived from T7 phage gene 10B
   2455..2502    +  terminator     T7 terminator: transcription terminator for bacteriophage T7 RNA polymerase
   2539..2967    +  rep_origin     f1 ori (sequence partly withheld): f1 bacteriophage origin of replication; arrow indicates direction of (+) strand synthesis
   3020..3077    +  promoter       AmpR promoter (fragment): bla
   3086..3901    -  CDS            KanR: aminoglycoside phosphotransferase; aph(3')-Ia; confers resistance to kanamycin in bacteria or G418 (Geneticin®) in eukaryotes
   4023..4611    +  rep_origin     ori: high-copy-number ColE1/pMB1/pBR322/pUC origin of replication
   4797..4936    -  misc_feature   bom: basis of mobility region from pBR322
   5038..5229    -  CDS            rop: Rop protein, which maintains plasmids at low copy number; rop
   5246..5626    +  CDS            YPB1_ECOLX: Protein predicted: Swiss-Prot protein existence level 4. From Escherichia coli.
   5698..5989    -  CDS            TcR (fragment): tetracycline efflux protein; tet; confers resistance to tetracycline
   6004..6025    -  protein_bind   CAP binding site: CAP binding activates transcription in the presence of cAMP. E. coli catabolite activator protein
   6038..7120    -  CDS            lacI: lac repressor; lacI; The lac repressor binds to the lac operator to inhibit transcription in E. coli. This inhibition can be relieved by adding lactose or isopropyl-β-D-thiogalactopyranoside (IPTG).
   7121..7198    -  promoter       lacI promoter: lacI
   7206..7485    -  CDS            TcR (fragment): tetracycline efflux protein; tet; confers resistance to tetracycline
   7507..7525    +  promoter       T7 promoter: promoter for bacteriophage T7 RNA polymerase
   7526..7550    +  protein_bind   lac operator: The lac repressor binds to the lac operator to inhibit transcription in E. coli. This inhibition can be relieved by adding lactose or isopropyl-β-D-thiogalactopyranoside (IPTG). lac repressor encoded by lacI
   7565..7587    +  RBS            RBS: efficient ribosome binding site from bacteriophage T7 gene 10 (Olins and Rangwala, 1989)
   7606..7622    +  CDS            capTEV™ (fragment): composite tag for in vivo biotinylation, TEV protease cleavage, and 6xHis tagging
   7633..7650    +  CDS            thrombin site: thrombin recognition and cleavage site
   7654..7686    +  CDS            T7 tag (gene 10 leader): leader peptide from bacteriophage T7 gene 10 promotes efficient translation in E. coli
   7693..7       +  CDS            mCherry (across the origin): mCherry is a basic (constitutively fluorescent) red fluorescent protein published in 2004, derived from Discosoma sp.. It is reported to be a very rapidly-maturing monomer with low acid sensitivity.
