[The description below was written by a language model from this plasmid's Addgene catalogue record and pLannotate feature annotations shown in this document.]
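Description:
pET28C-mCherry-53BP1LCD is a bacterial expression plasmid built on the Novagen pET28c(+) backbone for producing a red-fluorescent fusion of the human 53BP1 (TP53BP1) low-complexity domain, residues 1208-1977, in E. coli. It is propagated under kanamycin selection via the aph(3')-Ia KanR gene and replicates from a pBR322/ColE1-type origin. The bom and rop elements typical of pET vectors are annotated, although the catalogue lists the plasmid as high copy. An f1 origin is also present. The short TcR, AmpR promoter and CAP-site hits in the feature table appear to be residual backbone fragments rather than functional parts.

Expression is driven by a T7 promoter followed by a lac operator and the T7 gene 10 ribosome binding site, and the plasmid carries its own lacI gene. Transcription therefore depends on a host that supplies T7 RNA polymerase, is repressed by Lac repressor, and is induced with IPTG. A T7 terminator closes the cassette. The open reading frame begins with the vector's N-terminal leader: a His tag (annotated here as a fragment of a composite His-containing tag), a thrombin cleavage site and the T7 tag. This runs into mCherry, which spans the numbering origin of the circular record, and then into the 53BP1 fragment. A second His-tag annotation lies just downstream of the insert, but the record does not show whether it is in frame with the fusion.

The His tag allows nickel-affinity purification and mCherry allows direct visualisation of the recombinant protein. The associated publication concerns biomolecular condensates, which points to use in in vitro phase-separation experiments. Part of the plasmid was derived from another deposited construct.
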