Addgene plasmid #204407: pET28C-mCherry-53BP1LCD
Purpose: E. coli expression of the 53BP1 low-complexity domain (1208-1977) with an N-terminal mCherry tag
Depositing lab: Samie Jaffrey. Depositing organization: Cornell University. Publication: Biomolecular condensates create phospholipid-enriched microenvironments. Dumelie JG, Chen Q, Miller D, Attarwala N, Gross SS, Jaffrey SR. Nat Chem Biol. 2023 Nov 16. doi: 10.1038/s41589-023-01474-4. PubMed 37973889.
Backbone
  Vector backbone: pET28C(+)
  Backbone manufacturer: Novagen (EMD Millipore)
  Backbone size w/o insert (bp): 5369
  Vector type: Bacterial Expression
Growth in bacteria
  Bacterial resistance: Kanamycin, 50 μg/mL
  Growth temperature: 37°C
  Growth strain: DH5alpha
  Copy number: High Copy
Gene/Insert
  Gene/Insert name: 53BP1(1208-1977)
  Species: H. sapiens (human)
  Insert size (bp): 3028
  Entrez Gene: TP53BP1 (a.k.a. 53BP1, TDRD30, p202, p53BP1)
  Promoter: T7
  Tag / fusion protein: 6x-His; mCherry (N terminal on insert)
  Cloning method: Restriction Enzyme; 5′ cloning site BamHI (destroyed during cloning); 3′ cloning site XhoI (destroyed during cloning)
  Sequencing primers: 5′ TAATACGACTCACTATAGGG; 3′ GCTAGTTATTGCTCAGCGG
Resource information
  A portion of this plasmid was derived from a plasmid made by: Addgene #110301
Terms and licenses: Academic/Nonprofit Terms; Industry Terms: Not Available to Industry
How to cite: pET28C-mCherry-53BP1LCD was a gift from Samie Jaffrey (Addgene plasmid # 204407 ; http://n2t.net/addgene:204407 ; RRID:Addgene_204407)
